Addgene plasmid #30462: (-6kb/-207)-GFP
Depositing lab: Gerhart Ryffel. Depositing organization: Universitaetsklinikum Essen. Publication: Distinct promoter elements mediate endodermal and mesodermal expression of the HNF1alpha promoter in transgenic Xenopus. Ryffel GU, Lingott A. Mech Dev. 2000 Jan . 90(1):65-75. 10.1016/S0925-4773(99)00230-0 PubMed 10585563.
Backbone
  Vector backbone: pCSGFP2
  Backbone size w/o insert (bp): 3812
  Vector type: Mammalian Expression
Growth in bacteria
  Bacterial resistance: Ampicillin, 100 μg/mL
  Growth temperature: 37°C
  Growth strain: DH5alpha
  Copy number: High Copy
Gene/Insert
  Gene/Insert name: HNF1a promoter (alt name: LFB1 promoter)
  Species: X. laevis (frog)
  Insert size (bp): 5700
  GenBank ID: AY471617
  Cloning method: Restriction Enzyme; 5′ cloning site EcoRI (not destroyed); 3′ cloning site HindIII (not destroyed)
  Sequencing primers: 5′ n/a
Terms and licenses: Academic/Nonprofit Terms; Industry Terms: Not Available to Industry
Depositor comments: The GFP variant in the plasmid backbone, pCSGFP2, contains the F64L and the S65T mutations resulting in 35 times brighter green emission (as described in Ikawa M et al., Curr. Top. Dev. Biol. 44 (1999), pp. 1–20) This construct is derived from the (−6 kb/−58)-GFP construct [Addgene plasmid number 30460] by replacing the EcoRI–HindIII fragment (−494 to −58) with the corresponding EcoRI–HindIII fragment (−494 to −207) of the 3Δ207 clone (as described in Zapp D et al., Mol. Cell. Biol. 13 (1993), pp. 6416–6426).
How to cite: (-6kb/-207)-GFP was a gift from Gerhart Ryffel (Addgene plasmid # 30462 ; http://n2t.net/addgene:30462 ; RRID:Addgene_30462)
