[The description below was written by a language model from this plasmid's Addgene catalogue record.]
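Description:
(-6kb/-207)-GFP is a promoter-reporter plasmid built on the pCSGFP2 backbone (about 3.8 kb without insert). It is catalogued as a mammalian expression vector, although the associated work concerns transgenic Xenopus. It is propagated in E. coli as a high-copy plasmid under ampicillin selection. The record does not include a feature table, so the origin of replication, polyadenylation signal and other backbone elements are not itemised.

The insert is roughly 5.7 kb of upstream regulatory sequence from the Xenopus laevis HNF1alpha gene (also known as LFB1), placed in front of the GFP coding sequence carried by the backbone. As the name indicates, the fragment runs from about -6 kb to position -207 relative to the start of transcription. It therefore lacks the proximal promoter region between -207 and -58 that is present in the parental (-6kb/-58)-GFP construct. It was made from that parent by exchanging the EcoRI-HindIII fragment spanning -494 to -58 for the corresponding -494 to -207 fragment from a previously described 3' deletion clone, and both restriction sites remain intact. The GFP reporter carries the F64L and S65T substitutions, which the depositor notes give substantially brighter green emission than the wild-type protein.

The construct belongs to a deletion series used to map which parts of the HNF1alpha promoter drive tissue-specific expression. Comparing its GFP pattern with that of related constructs in transgenic frog embryos lets endodermal and mesodermal expression be assigned to distinct promoter elements.
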