>Addgene plasmid #30462 | (-6kb/-207)-GFP | addgene partial sequence | sequence record 36444 | GFP-R 5'-CCATCTAATTCAACAAGAATTGGGACAAC-3'
TCATGGTGGCTGTGGATCCTGCAAAAAGAACAAGTAGCTTGTATTCTATAGTGTCACCTAAATCAAGCTT
GGAGTAAATCTTCCAAGGTTCATCTTTATCCCTGTGCTTTGCAAGTTACTGAACTTTGGACCCCACAAAG
TGCATGAGTTAGAGAGGGGGGAGTGCAGAGGAATATGAGGAGGGGTAGAAGAGAGAAAGAAATTTCCAAA
AGTTGAAAAAGCAAAATATCAAGGAAGAATGTAAAAGTAAGAGAATGAGAAGGTGAAAGTGACACAAGCC
TAGGTAAAGGGGCAATTTGGCAGCGATGAGCTAATAGCTGTGAGTGGCTGAAACCTGAATGAATTTACAT
TAAGAATTCTGTTAATACCAAAACAAATACACAGTAACCTAATAGTAGAGACATTTATCAACAAAGAAAT
AACTTCAGAACTATAAACCAGAGAGGGGAAGAGAGATACTGATAGGAAGGCATGGGGGGGG
